>Addgene plasmid #231656 | Flag-ZDHHC7 | addgene full sequence | sequence record 462846 | Addgene NGS Result
CCATTCGCCATTCAGGCTGCGCAACTGTTGGGAAGGGCGATCGGTGCGGGCCTCTTCGCTATTACGCCAG
CTGGCGAAAGGGGGATGTGCTGCAAGGCGATTAAGTTGGGTAACGCCAGGGTTTTCCCAGTCACGACGTT
GTAAAACGACGGCCAGTGCCAAGCTGATCTATACATTGAATCAATATTGGCAATTAGCCATATTAGTCAT
TGGTTATATAGCATAAATCAATATTGGCTATTGGCCATTGCATACGTTGTATCTATATCATAATATGTAC
ATTTATATTGGCTCATGTCCAATATGACCGCCATGTTGACATTGATTATTGACTAGTTATTAATAGTAAT
CAATTACGGGGTCATTAGTTCATAGCCCATATATGGAGTTCCGCGTTACATAACTTACGGTAAATGGCCC
GCCTGGCTGACCGCCCAACGACCCCCGCCCATTGACGTCAATAATGACGTATGTTCCCATAGTAACGCCA
ATAGGGACTTTCCATTGACGTCAATGGGTGGAGTATTTACGGTAAACTGCCCACTTGGCAGTACATCAAG
TGTATCATATGCCAAGTCCGCCCCCTATTGACGTCAATGACGGTAAATGGCCCGCCTGGCATTATGCCCA
GTACATGACCTTACGGGACTTTCCTACTTGGCAGTACATCTACGTATTAGTCATCGCTATTACCATGGTG
ATGCGGTTTTGGCAGTACACCAATGGGCGTGGATAGCGGTTTGACTCACGGGGATTTCCAAGTCTCCACC
CCATTGACGTCAATGGGAGTTTGTTTTGGCACCAAAATCAACGGGACTTTCCAAAATGTCGTAATAACCC
CGCCCCGTTGACGCAAATGGGCGGTAGGCGTGTACGGTGGGAGGTCTATATAAGCAGAGCTCGTTTAGTG
AACCGTCAGAATTAACCATGGACTACAAAGACCATGACGGTGATTATAAAGATCATGACATCGATTACAA
GGATGACGATGACAAGCTTGCGGCCGCGAATTCAATGCAGCCATCAGGACACAGGCTCCGGGACGTCGAG
CATCATCCTCTCCTGGCTGAAAATGACAACTATGACTCTTCATCGTCCTCCTCCTCCGAGGCTGACGTGG
CTGACCGGGTCTGGTTCATCCGTGACGGCTGCGGCATGATCTGTGCTGTCATGACGTGGCTTCTGGTCGC
CTATGCAGACTTCGTGGTGACTTTCGTCATGCTGCTGCCTTCCAAAGACTTCTGGTACTCTGTGGTCAAC
GGGGTCATCTTTAACTGCTTGGCCGTGCTTGCCCTGTCATCCCACCTGAGAACCATGCTCACCGACCCTG
GGGCAGTACCCAAAGGAAACGCTACGAAAGAATACATGGAGAGCTTGCAGCTGAAGCCCGGGGAAGTCAT
CTACAAGTGCCCCAAGTGCTGCTGTATTAAACCCGAGCGCGCCCACCACTGCAGTATTTGCAAAAGATGT
ATTCGGAAAATGGATCATCACTGCCCGTGGGTGAACAATTGTGTAGGAGAAAAGAATCAAAGATTTTTTG
TGCTCTTCACTATGTATATAGCTCTGTCTTCAGTCCATGCTCTGATCCTTTGTGGATTTCAGTTCATCTC
CTGTGTCCGAGGGCAGTGGACTGAATGCAGTGATTTTTCACCTCCGATAACTGTAATCCTGTTGATCTTC
CTGTGCCTTGAGGGTCTTCTGTTTTTCACTTTCACTGCAGTTATGTTTGGCACCCAAATCCACTCCATAT
GCAACGACGAGACGGAGATCGAGCGATTGAAAAGTGAGAAGCCCACATGGGAGCGGAGGCTGCGATGGGA
AGGGATGAAGTCCGTCTTTGGGGGGCCCCCCTCACTCCTCTGGATGAATCCCTTTGTGGGCTTCCGATTT
AGGCGACTGCCCACGAGACCCAGAAAAGGTGGCCCGGAGTTCTCAGTGTGAAGATCTGATATCGGTACCA
GTCGACTCTAGAGGATCCCGGGTGGCATCCCTGTGACCCCTCCCCAGTGCCTCTCCTGGCCCTGGAAGTT
GCCACTCCAGTGCCCACCAGCCTTGTCCTAATAAAATTAAGTTGCATCATTTTGTCTGACTAGGTGTCCT
TCTATAATATTATGGGGTGGAGGGGGGTGGTATGGAGCAAGGGGCAAGTTGGGAAGACAACCTGTAGGGC
CTGCGGGGTCTATTGGGAACCAAGCTGGAGTGCAGTGGCACAATCTTGGCTCACTGCAATCTCCGCCTCC
TGGGTTCAAGCGATTCTCCTGCCTCAGCCTCCCGAGTTGTTGGGATTCCAGGCATGCATGACCAGGCTCA
GCTAATTTTTGTTTTTTTGGTAGAGACGGGGTTTCACCATATTGGCCAGGCTGGTCTCCAACTCCTAATC
TCAGGTGATCTACCCACCTTGGCCTCCCAAATTGCTGGGATTACAGGCGTGAACCACTGCTCCCTTCCCT
GTCCTTCTGATTTTAAAATAACTATACCAGCAGGAGGACGTCCAGACACAGCATAGGCTACCTGGCCATG
CCCAACCGGTGGGACATTTGAGTTGCTTGCTTGGCACTGTCCTCTCATGCGTTGGGTCCACTCAGTAGAT
GCCTGTTGAATTGGGTACGCGGCCAGCTTGGCTGTGGAATGTGTGTCAGTTAGGGTGTGGAAAGTCCCCA
GGCTCCCCAGCAGGCAGAAGTATGCAAAGCATGCATCTCAATTAGTCAGCAACCAGGTGTGGAAAGTCCC
CAGGCTCCCCAGCAGGCAGAAGTATGCAAAGCATGCATCTCAATTAGTCAGCAACCATAGTCCCGCCCCT
AACTCCGCCCATCCCGCCCCTAACTCCGCCCAGTTCCGCCCATTCTCCGCCCCATGGCTGACTAATTTTT
TTTATTTATGCAGAGGCCGAGGCCGCCTCGGCCTCTGAGCTATTCCAGAAGTAGTGAGGAGGCTTTTTTG
GAGGCCTAGGCTTTTGCAAAAAGCTCCTCGAGGAACTGAAAAACCAGAAAGTTAATTCCCTATAGTGAGT
CGTATTAAATTCGTAATCATGTCATAGCTGTTTCCTGTGTGAAATTGTTATCCGCTCACAATTCCACACA
ACATACGAGCCGGAAGCATAAAGTGTAAAGCCTGGGGTGCCTAATGAGTGAGCTAACTCACATTAATTGC
GTTGCGCTCACTGCCCGCTTTCCAGTCGGGAAACCTGTCGTGCCAGCTGCATTAATGAATCGGCCAACGC
GCGGGGAGAGGCGGTTTGCGTATTGGGCGCTCTTCCGCTTCCTCGCTCACTGACTCGCTGCGCTCGGTCG
TTCGGCTGCGGCGAGCGGTATCAGCTCACTCAAAGGCGGTAATACGGTTATCCACAGAATCAGGGGATAA
CGCAGGAAAGAACATGTGAGCAAAAGGCCAGCAAAAGGCCAGGAACCGTAAAAAGGCCGCGTTGCTGGCG
TTTTTCCATAGGCTCCGCCCCCCTGACGAGCATCACAAAAATCGACGCTCAAGTCAGAGGTGGCGAAACC
CGACAGGACTATAAAGATACCAGGCGTTTCCCCCTGGAAGCTCCCTCGTGCGCTCTCCTGTTCCGACCCT
GCCGCTTACCGGATACCTGTCCGCCTTTCTCCCTTCGGGAAGCGTGGCGCTTTCTCATAGCTCACGCTGT
AGGTATCTCAGTTCGGTGTAGGTCGTTCGCTCCAAGCTGGGCTGTGTGCACGAACCCCCCGTTCAGCCCG
ACCGCTGCGCCTTATCCGGTAACTATCGTCTTGAGTCCAACCCGGTAAGACACGACTTATCGCCACTGGC
AGCAGCCACTGGTAACAGGATTAGCAGAGCGAGGTATGTAGGCGGTGCTACAGAGTTCTTGAAGTGGTGG
CCTAACTACGGCTACACTAGAAGAACAGTATTTGGTATCTGCGCTCTGCTGAAGCCAGTTACCTTCGGAA
AAAGAGTTGGTAGCTCTTGATCCGGCAAACAAACCACCGCTGGTAGCGGTGGTTTTTTTGTTTGCAAGCA
GCAGATTACGCGCAGAAAAAAAGGATCTCAAGAAGATCCTTTGATCTTTTCTACGGGGTCTGACGCTCAG
TGGAACGAAAACTCACGTTAAGGGATTTTGGTCATGAGATTATCAAAAAGGATCTTCACCTAGATCCTTT
TAAATTAAAAATGAAGTTTTAAATCAATCTAAAGTATATATGAGTAAACTTGGTCTGACAGTTACCAATG
CTTAATCAGTGAGGCACCTATCTCAGCGATCTGTCTATTTCGTTCATCCATAGTTGCCTGACTCCCCGTC
GTGTAGATAACTACGATACGGGAGGGCTTACCATCTGGCCCCAGTGCTGCAATGATACCGCGAGACCCAC
GCTCACCGGCTCCAGATTTATCAGCAATAAACCAGCCAGCCGGAAGGGCCGAGCGCAGAAGTGGTCCTGC
AACTTTATCCGCCTCCATCCAGTCTATTAATTGTTGCCGGGAAGCTAGAGTAAGTAGTTCGCCAGTTAAT
AGTTTGCGCAACGTTGTTGCCATTGCTACAGGCATCGTGGTGTCACGCTCGTCGTTTGGTATGGCTTCAT
TCAGCTCCGGTTCCCAACGATCAAGGCGAGTTACATGATCCCCCATGTTGTGCAAAAAAGCGGTTAGCTC
CTTCGGTCCTCCGATCGTTGTCAGAAGTAAGTTGGCCGCAGTGTTATCACTCATGGTTATGGCAGCACTG
CATAATTCTCTTACTGTCATGCCATCCGTAAGATGCTTTTCTGTGACTGGTGAGTACTCAACCAAGTCAT
TCTGAGAATAGTGTATGCGGCGACCGAGTTGCTCTTGCCCGGCGTCAATACGGGATAATACCGCGCCACA
TAGCAGAACTTTAAAAGTGCTCATCATTGGAAAACGTTCTTCGGGGCGAAAACTCTCAAGGATCTTACCG
CTGTTGAGATCCAGTTCGATGTAACCCACTCGTGCACCCAACTGATCTTCAGCATCTTTTACTTTCACCA
GCGTTTCTGGGTGAGCAAAAACAGGAAGGCAAAATGCCGCAAAAAAGGGAATAAGGGCGACACGGAAATG
TTGAATACTCATACTCTTCCTTTTTCAATATTATTGAAGCATTTATCAGGGTTATTGTCTCATGAGCGGA
TACATATTTGAATGTATTTAGAAAAATAAACAAATAGGGGTTCCGCGCACATTTCCCCGAAAAGTGCCAC
CTG
[124 nt withheld, positions 5184-5307]
C
[91 nt withheld, positions 5309-5399]
A
[49 nt withheld, positions 5401-5449]
CCTTTGACGTTGGAGTCCACGTTCTTT
[37 nt withheld, positions 5477-5513]
ACCCTATCTCGGTCTATTCTTTTGATTTATAAGGGATTTTGCCGATTTCGGCCTATTGGTTAAAAAATGA
GCTGATTTAACAAAAATTTAACGCGAATTTTAACAAAATATTAACGCTTACAATTT
Features (pLannotate 1.2.2; 17 found; start..end, strand, type, name):
      4..158     -  CDS            lacZα (fragment): LacZα fragment of β-galactosidase; lacZ fragment
    318..697     +  enhancer       CMV enhancer: human cytomegalovirus immediate early enhancer
    699..898     +  promoter       CMV promoter: human cytomegalovirus (CMV) immediate early promoter
    931..996     +  CDS            3xFLAG: three tandem FLAG® epitope tags, followed by an enterokinase cleavage site
   1015..1938    +  CDS            ZDHHC7: ZDHC7_HUMAN - Experimental evidence at protein level: Swiss-Prot protein existence level 1. Golgi-localized palmitoyltransferase that catalyzes the addition of palmitate onto various protein substrates and therefore functions in several unrelated biological processes (PubMed:22031296, PubMed:27380321, PubMed:28196865). Has no stringent fatty acid selectivity and in addition to palmitate can also transfer onto target proteins myristate from tetradecanoyl-CoA and stearate from octadecanoyl-CoA (By similarity). Palmitoylates sex steroid hormone receptors, including ESR1, PGR and AR, thereby regul
   1961..1979    -  misc_feature   MCS (fragment): pUC18/19 multiple cloning site
   1980..2602    +  polyA_signal   hGH poly(A) signal: human growth hormone polyadenylation signal
   2631..2960    +  promoter       SV40 promoter: SV40 enhancer and early promoter
   2999..3017    -  promoter       T7 promoter: promoter for bacteriophage T7 RNA polymerase
   3055..3071    -  protein_bind   lac operator: The lac repressor binds to the lac operator to inhibit transcription in E. coli. This inhibition can be relieved by adding lactose or isopropyl-β-D-thiogalactopyranoside (IPTG). lac repressor encoded by lacI
   3079..3109    -  promoter       lac promoter: promoter for the E. coli lac operon
   3124..3145    -  protein_bind   CAP binding site: CAP binding activates transcription in the presence of cAMP. E. coli catabolite activator protein
   3158..3250    -  CDS            lacI (fragment): lac repressor; lacI; The lac repressor binds to the lac operator to inhibit transcription in E. coli. This inhibition can be relieved by adding lactose or isopropyl-β-D-thiogalactopyranoside (IPTG).
   3433..4021    -  rep_origin     ori: high-copy-number ColE1/pMB1/pBR322/pUC origin of replication
   4192..5052    -  CDS            AmpR: β-lactamase; bla; confers resistance to ampicillin, carbenicillin, and related antibiotics
   5053..5157    -  promoter       AmpR promoter: bla
   5184..5612    +  rep_origin     f1 ori (sequence partly withheld): f1 bacteriophage origin of replication; arrow indicates direction of (+) strand synthesis
