[The description below was written by a language model from this plasmid's Addgene catalogue record and pLannotate feature annotations shown in this document.]
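Description:
Flag-ZDHHC7 is a mammalian expression plasmid of 5,639 nt built on the p3XFLAG-CMV-7.1 backbone and designed to produce human ZDHHC7 carrying an N-terminal 3×FLAG tag. It is propagated in E. coli through a high-copy ColE1/pUC-type origin and selected with ampicillin via the β-lactamase gene and its native promoter. An f1 phage origin is also present, which in principle allows single-stranded DNA production. Short remnants of lac-derived sequence (lacZα and lacI fragments, lac promoter and operator, CAP site), a T7 promoter and a fragment of a pUC-type multiple cloning site are backbone leftovers that play no evident role in expression. No mammalian drug-resistance gene is annotated. An SV40 enhancer/early promoter region lies downstream of the expression cassette, but no coding sequence is annotated under its control, so the plasmid appears suited mainly to transient transfection.

The expression cassette consists of the human cytomegalovirus immediate-early enhancer and promoter, followed by the 3×FLAG coding sequence (three tandem FLAG epitopes with an enterokinase cleavage site), a short linker, the ZDHHC7 open reading frame and the human growth hormone polyadenylation signal. ZDHHC7 is a Golgi-localized DHHC-family palmitoyltransferase that transfers palmitate, and other fatty acyl groups, onto a range of substrate proteins. The tag allows detection by anti-FLAG immunoblotting or imaging, and immunoprecipitation of the enzyme with its interacting partners. The stated purpose is simply expression of human ZDHHC7. The associated publication concerns palmitoylation of the immune checkpoint receptor TIM-3, which suggests use in overexpression and enzyme–substrate interaction experiments in that context.
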