Addgene plasmid #231656: Flag-ZDHHC7
Purpose: Expresses human ZDHHC7 protein
Depositing lab: Chunhong Ma. Depositing organization: Shandong University. Publication: Palmitoylation of TIM-3 promotes immune exhaustion and restrains antitumor immunity. Zhang Z, Ren C, Xiao R, Ma S, Liu H, Dou Y, Fan Y, Wang S, Zhan P, Gao C, Yue X, Li C, Gao L, Liang X, Wu Z, Ma C. Sci Immunol. 2024 Nov 15;9(101):eadp7302. doi: 10.1126/sciimmunol.adp7302. Epub 2024 Nov 15. PubMed 39546589.
Backbone
  Vector backbone: p3XFLAG-CMV™-7.1
  Vector type: Mammalian Expression
Growth in bacteria
  Bacterial resistance: Ampicillin, 100 μg/mL
  Growth temperature: 37°C
  Growth strain: DH5alpha
  Copy number: Unknown
Gene/Insert
  Gene/Insert name: ZDHHC7
  Species: H. sapiens (human)
  Entrez Gene: ZDHHC7 (a.k.a. DHHC7, SERZ-B, SERZ1, ZNF370)
  Tag / fusion protein: 3×Flag Tag (N terminal on insert)
Terms and licenses: Academic/Nonprofit Terms; Industry Terms: Not Available to Industry
How to cite: Flag-ZDHHC7 was a gift from Chunhong Ma (Addgene plasmid # 231656 ; http://n2t.net/addgene:231656 ; RRID:Addgene_231656)
